Addgene plasmid #107130: pHW522 (Prab-3::cGAL-C::let-858 3'UTR)
Purpose: cGAL-C driver under the control of C. elegans rab-3 promoter
Depositing lab: Paul Sternberg. Depositing organization: California Institute of Technology. Publication: Split cGAL, an intersectional strategy using a split intein for refined spatiotemporal transgene control in Caenorhabditiselegans. Wang H, Liu J, Yuet KP, Hill AJ, Sternberg PW. Proc Natl Acad Sci U S A. 2018 Mar 26. pii: 1720063115. doi: 10.1073/pnas.1720063115. PubMed 29581308.
Backbone
  Vector backbone: pHW393
  Vector type: Worm Expression
Growth in bacteria
  Bacterial resistance: Ampicillin, 100 μg/mL
  Growth temperature: 37°C
  Growth strain: DH5alpha
  Copy number: High Copy
Gene/Insert
  Gene/Insert name: NLS::gp41-1-C-intein::cGAL(AD) (alt name: cGAL-C)
  Promoter: C. elegans rab-3 promoter
  Cloning method: Unknown
  Sequencing primers: 5′ oHW10f, TGAGCGGATAACAATTTCAC; 3′ oHW233r, cgaattgggagacggaaagag
Terms and licenses: Academic/Nonprofit Terms; Industry Terms: Not Available to Industry
How to cite: pHW522 (Prab-3::cGAL-C::let-858 3'UTR) was a gift from Paul Sternberg (Addgene plasmid # 107130 ; http://n2t.net/addgene:107130 ; RRID:Addgene_107130)
