[The description below was written by a language model from this plasmid's Addgene catalogue record and pLannotate feature annotations shown in this document.]
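Description:
pHW522 (Prab-3::cGAL-C::let-858 3'UTR) is a C. elegans expression plasmid built on the pHW393 backbone that supplies one half of the split cGAL bipartite transcription system. It is maintained in E. coli as a high-copy plasmid through a ColE1/pUC-type origin and selected with ampicillin via the β-lactamase gene and its native promoter. The annotated lac promoter, lac operator, CAP binding site, lacI fragment and pUC multiple cloning site remnant are leftovers of the pUC-style cloning backbone and have no role in worm expression.

The payload is the cGAL-C driver, recorded as NLS::gp41-1-C-intein::cGAL(AD): a nuclear localization signal, the C-terminal half of the gp41-1 split intein, and the cGAL transcriptional activation domain. Expression is driven by the C. elegans rab-3 promoter and terminated by the let-858 3'UTR, as indicated by the construct name. The automated feature table recognises only a short VP16-derived activation-domain fragment within this region and does not annotate the rab-3 promoter, the intein, the NLS or the 3'UTR, so those elements rest on the catalogue fields rather than the annotation.

On its own cGAL-C lacks a DNA-binding domain. In the split design, it is meant to be paired with a complementary cGAL-N component carrying the matching N-intein half under a second promoter. Where both are expressed, intein-mediated protein trans-splicing reconstitutes a functional cGAL activator. This gives intersectional control, restricting effector transgene expression to cells or times in which both promoters are active, with this plasmid contributing the rab-3 expression domain.
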