Features (pLannotate 1.2.2; 9 found; start..end, strand, type, name):
   1216..1233    -  misc_feature   MCS (fragment): pUC18/19 multiple cloning site
   1634..1650    +  CDS            VP96 (fragment): 6 tandem repeats of the minimal activation domain of herpes simplex virus VP16 (Cheng et al., 2013)
   2201..2305    +  promoter       AmpR promoter: bla
   2306..3166    +  CDS            AmpR: β-lactamase; bla; confers resistance to ampicillin, carbenicillin, and related antibiotics
   3337..3925    +  rep_origin     ori: high-copy-number ColE1/pMB1/pBR322/pUC origin of replication
   4108..4200    +  CDS            lacI (fragment): lac repressor; lacI; The lac repressor binds to the lac operator to inhibit transcription in E. coli. This inhibition can be relieved by adding lactose or isopropyl-β-D-thiogalactopyranoside (IPTG).
   4213..4234    +  protein_bind   CAP binding site: CAP binding activates transcription in the presence of cAMP. E. coli catabolite activator protein
   4249..4279    +  promoter       lac promoter: promoter for the E. coli lac operon
   4287..4303    +  protein_bind   lac operator: The lac repressor binds to the lac operator to inhibit transcription in E. coli. This inhibition can be relieved by adding lactose or isopropyl-β-D-thiogalactopyranoside (IPTG). lac repressor encoded by lacI
>Addgene plasmid #107130 | pHW522 (Prab-3::cGAL-C::let-858 3'UTR) | addgene full sequence | sequence record 207280 | Addgene NGS Result
GATCTTCAGATGGGAGCAGTGGACTGTCTATTTGATATTCTTAAAATGTACTCTATAAAAGATGAAACTG
TAATGACCAATTCCCTACATAAATATTTTTAACTAATTGGTCGGATATTTGGGGATCAGAGAAGTACTTG
TTTTTGCGATATTAATAATGATATATTTTTCTAGTAAAAAAATGTTAAGCGATTTGTGAATAATTAAGTT
GGCTTGAAAAAGATTTTTTGATAGCTATGTATTTTGTTAATTTAAATCAGATTTTAAAACTTTATTATTG
ACTATTTATATATATTATATATTATATATTTTCATGGTTTAATCAAAATCTATTAAATTATTTCTAAAAT
CTCTAAATATCGAATTCTCTAAAAAGCTTCATCAACAAAAGCATTTCAATTATCTAACACAATGAGAATA
ATTCAAGAACTGAAATAGAAAGAAATCTAGAAAAAAAAGAGAGTGAGGTGCCCTATTAAATCGGTGCTCT
CCTCTCTAACAGAAGCGCCTACACGCACCCAAGAGAGCTCTTTTTCTTTCTTTTTTCGGAGCACACATAC
ACGCATACACTCCTCAGAAGTGTATAGAGAAAATGGGAGAAGAAGCGAAAGAAGACGAAGAAGCGGTTGT
GATGTATGCATCGGGCGTTTCTATCTCTCTCCGTGAGCAACGAGCTAGTCAACCCATCGATCCATTTTTG
TGAGCACACACAGAGAGAGACTCAAACACACTCACAGCTTCACACTGAGCTCCAAGAGCTCTGTAGAGAG
AAGCCAGAGTATGCTTTCCTCGATTTTCCTAACGTCTTCTTCTTCTGCTTTTTTCTTTTTCCCAACGAGT
TGTAGTCCACTAACTTCAATTTTTCCTCCAGAGAAAGAGTTTTAGAGAGACAGCTGATAAATACACTAGA
GAAATAAAAAGAATGATAAAAATTTGCTATTTTAATCAGTTCCCTCTCGTTTCTCTAAGTTTTGTTGTTG
GGTTGGGAAATTAAAATTGGAAAATGGAAATAACGTTTTTTTCTGTCTAATCTTGAATTCTCCAGACATT
TCTTATTTCCTTTTTTGTTGCAAGTTTTTCTTCCTTCTCTAATTTTTAATCAAAGATATCTCGCTATGAA
CTTTGAATTTTTGATATTTTGATTCTATAAATACATAAAGTAATCTAAATGCTCTTTTAAAATAAATCTA
CAGTAGCCCTATTTTCAGGGCGCGCCTCTAGAGGATCCCCGGGATTGGCCAAAGGACCCAAAGGTATGTT
TCGAATGATACTAACATAACATAGAACATTTTCAGGAGGACCCTTGGCTAGGATGGGCCCTAAAAAGAAG
CGTAAAGCTAGCATGATGTTGAAGAAGATTCTCAAAATTGAAGAACTGGATGAGCGTGAGCTCATCGACA
TCGAGGTCTCCGGAAACCACCTCTTCTACGCCAACGACATCCTCACCCACAACTCCTCCTCCGATGTACT
GCAGTCTGGTGGCGGAGGGGCTCCTAGGGGTTCCGGACGGGCTGACGCATTGGACGATTTTGATCTGGAT
ATGCTGGGAAGTGACGCCCTCGATGATTTTGACCTTGACATGCTTGGTTCGGATGCCCTTGATGACTTTG
ACCTCGACATGCTCGGCAGTGACGCCCTTGATGATTTCGACCTGGACATGCTGATTAACTAAGGTACCGA
ATTCGCTAGCCGGCCATACAAGTAATCCGGATGATCGACGCCAACGTCGTTGAATTTTCAAATTTTAAAT
ACTGAATATTTGTTTTTTTTCCTATTATTTATTTATTCTCTTTGTGTTTTTTTTCTTGCTTTCTAAAAAA
TTAATTCAATCCAAATCTAAACATTTTTTTTTCTCTTTCCGTCTCCCAATTCGTATTCCGCTCCTCTCAT
CTGAACACAATGTGCAAGTTTATTTATCTTCTCGCTTTCATTTCATTAGGACGTGGGGGGAATTGGTGGA
AGGGGGAAACACACAAAAGGATGATGGAAATGAAATAAGGACACACAATATGCAACAACATTCAATTCAG
AAATATGGAGGAAGGTTTAAAAGAAAACATAAAAATATATAGAGGAGGAAGGAAAACTAGTAAAAAATAA
GCAAAGAAATTAGGCGAACGATGAGAATTGTCCTCGCTTGGGCCCAAAAGGCCTTTTTTTTTTGGCGCCG
ACGTCAGGTGGCACTTTTCGGGGAAATGTGCGCGGAACCCCTATTTGTTTATTTTTCTAAATACATTCAA
ATATGTATCCGCTCATGAGACAATAACCCTGATAAATGCTTCAATAATATTGAAAAAGGAAGAGTATGAG
TATTCAACATTTCCGTGTCGCCCTTATTCCCTTTTTTGCGGCATTTTGCCTTCCTGTTTTTGCTCACCCA
GAAACGCTGGTGAAAGTAAAAGATGCTGAAGATCAGTTGGGTGCACGAGTGGGTTACATCGAACTGGATC
TCAACAGCGGTAAGATCCTTGAGAGTTTTCGCCCCGAAGAACGTTTTCCAATGATGAGCACTTTTAAAGT
TCTGCTATGTGGCGCGGTATTATCCCGTATTGACGCCGGGCAAGAGCAACTCGGTCGCCGCATACACTAT
TCTCAGAATGACTTGGTTGAGTACTCACCAGTCACAGAAAAGCATCTTACGGATGGCATGACAGTAAGAG
AATTATGCAGTGCTGCCATAACCATGAGTGATAACACTGCGGCCAACTTACTTCTGACAACGATCGGAGG
ACCGAAGGAGCTAACCGCTTTTTTGCACAACATGGGGGATCATGTAACTCGCCTTGATCGTTGGGAACCG
GAGCTGAATGAAGCCATACCAAACGACGAGCGTGACACCACGATGCCTGTAGCAATGGCAACAACGTTGC
GCAAACTATTAACTGGCGAACTACTTACTCTAGCTTCCCGGCAACAATTAATAGACTGGATGGAGGCGGA
TAAAGTTGCAGGACCACTTCTGCGCTCGGCCCTTCCGGCTGGCTGGTTTATTGCTGATAAATCTGGAGCC
GGTGAGCGTGGGTCTCGCGGTATCATTGCAGCACTGGGGCCAGATGGTAAGCCCTCCCGTATCGTAGTTA
TCTACACGACGGGGAGTCAGGCAACTATGGATGAACGAAATAGACAGATCGCTGAGATAGGTGCCTCACT
GATTAAGCATTGGTAACTGTCAGACCAAGTTTACTCATATATACTTTAGATTGATTTAAAACTTCATTTT
TAATTTAAAAGGATCTAGGTGAAGATCCTTTTTGATAATCTCATGACCAAAATCCCTTAACGTGAGTTTT
CGTTCCACTGAGCGTCAGACCCCGTAGAAAAGATCAAAGGATCTTCTTGAGATCCTTTTTTTCTGCGCGT
AATCTGCTGCTTGCAAACAAAAAAACCACCGCTACCAGCGGTGGTTTGTTTGCCGGATCAAGAGCTACCA
ACTCTTTTTCCGAAGGTAACTGGCTTCAGCAGAGCGCAGATACCAAATACTGTTCTTCTAGTGTAGCCGT
AGTTAGGCCACCACTTCAAGAACTCTGTAGCACCGCCTACATACCTCGCTCTGCTAATCCTGTTACCAGT
GGCTGCTGCCAGTGGCGATAAGTCGTGTCTTACCGGGTTGGACTCAAGACGATAGTTACCGGATAAGGCG
CAGCGGTCGGGCTGAACGGGGGGTTCGTGCACACAGCCCAGCTTGGAGCGAACGACCTACACCGAACTGA
GATACCTACAGCGTGAGCTATGAGAAAGCGCCACGCTTCCCGAAGGGAGAAAGGCGGACAGGTATCCGGT
AAGCGGCAGGGTCGGAACAGGAGAGCGCACGAGGGAGCTTCCAGGGGGAAACGCCTGGTATCTTTATAGT
CCTGTCGGGTTTCGCCACCTCTGACTTGAGCGTCGATTTTTGTGATGCTCGTCAGGGGGGCGGAGCCTAT
GGAAAAACGCCAGCAACGCGGCCTTTTTACGGTTCCTGGCCTTTTGCTGGCCTTTTGCTCACATGTTCTT
TCCTGCGTTATCCCCTGATTCTGTGGATAACCGTATTACCGCCTTTGAGTGAGCTGATACCGCTCGCCGC
AGCCGAACGACCGAGCGCAGCGAGTCAGTGAGCGAGGAAGCGGAAGAGCGCCCAATACGCAAACCGCCTC
TCCCCGCGCGTTGGCCGATTCATTAATGCAGCTGGCACGACAGGTTTCCCGACTGGAAAGCGGGCAGTGA
GCGCAACGCAATTAATGTGAGTTAGCTCACTCATTAGGCACCCCAGGCTTTACACTTTATGCTTCCGGCT
CGTATGTTGTGTGGAATTGTGAGCGGATAACAATTTCACACAGGAAACAGCTATGACCATGATTACGCCA
AGCTGTAAGTTTAAACATGATCTTACTAACTAACTATTCTCATTTAAATTTTCAGAGCTTAAAAATGGCT
GAAATCACTCACAACGATGGATACGCTAACAACTTGGAAATGAAATAAGCTTGCATGCGCGGCCGCACTG
ACTGGGCCGGCC
